Addgene plasmid #158759: pAAV-Syn-SomaGCaMP7
Purpose: Cell body-targeted GCaMP7f, under synapsin promoter: GCaMP7f followed by a linker, and the EE-RR coiled coil motif (GCaMP7f-27-EE-RR). As bright as conventional GCaMP7f.
Depositing lab: Edward Boyden. Depositing organization: Massachusetts Institute of Technology. Publication: Precision Calcium Imaging of Dense Neural Populations via a Cell-Body-Targeted Calcium Indicator. Shemesh OA, Linghu C, Piatkevich KD, Goodwin D, Celiker OT, Gritton HJ, Romano MF, Gao R, Yu CJ, Tseng HA, Bensussen S, Narayan S, Yang CT, Freifeld L, Siciliano CA, Gupta I, Wang J, Pak N, Yoon YG, Ullmann JFP, Guner-Ataman B, Noamany H, Sheinkopf ZR, Park WM, Asano S, Keating AE, Trimmer JS, Reimer J, Tolias AS, Bear MF, Tye KM, Han X, Ahrens MB, Boyden ES. Neuron. 2020 Jun 26. pii: S0896-6273(20)30398-6. doi: 10.1016/j.neuron.2020.05.029. PubMed 32592656.
Backbone
  Vector backbone: pAAV
  Backbone size w/o insert (bp): 4576
  Vector type: Mammalian Expression, AAV
Growth in bacteria
  Bacterial resistance: Ampicillin, 100 μg/mL
  Growth temperature: 37°C
  Growth strain: NEB Stable
  Copy number: Low Copy
Gene/Insert
  Gene/Insert name: SomaGCaMP7 (alt names: GCaMP7f; GCaMP7)
  Species: Synthetic
  Insert size (bp): 1710
  Promoter: synapsin promoter
  Cloning method: Gibson Cloning
  Sequencing primers: 5′ CGCGACCATCTGCGCTGC; 3′ GGCATTAAAGCAGCGTATCC
Terms and licenses: Academic/Nonprofit Terms; Industry Terms: Not Available to Industry
How to cite: pAAV-Syn-SomaGCaMP7 was a gift from Edward Boyden (Addgene plasmid # 158759 ; http://n2t.net/addgene:158759 ; RRID:Addgene_158759)
