[The description below was written by a language model from this plasmid's Addgene catalogue record and pLannotate feature annotations shown in this document.]
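Description:
pAAV-Syn-SomaGCaMP7 is an AAV transfer plasmid for mammalian expression, built on a pAAV backbone and designed to deliver a cell body-targeted calcium indicator to neurons. It is propagated in E. coli under ampicillin selection (AmpR with its bla promoter). It carries a ColE1/pUC-type origin plus an f1 phage origin, along with leftover fragments of lacZα, bom and rop. The catalogue lists it as low copy, although the origin is annotated as a high-copy type. The recombination-deficient growth strain listed fits the usual need to keep the repeat-rich ITRs stable.

The payload lies between AAV2 inverted terminal repeats, which direct replication and packaging of the intervening DNA into AAV particles. The left ITR is detected only as short fragments in both sequence records. Just inside it, a synthetic poly(A) signal and an RNA polymerase II pause site from the human α2 globin gene precede the promoter, likely insulating the cassette from read-through transcription. The human synapsin I promoter then drives neuron-specific expression of SomaGCaMP7, a synthetic 1.7 kb insert made of GCaMP7f followed by a linker and the EE-RR coiled-coil motif. The automated annotation labels the sensor as GCaMP6f, a close relative, and covers only the first 1.35 kb. The unannotated stretch downstream presumably corresponds to the linker and coiled-coil portion. A WPRE enhances transcript stability and expression, and a bGH poly(A) signal terminates the transcript.

According to the record, the indicator is as bright as conventional GCaMP7f. Restricting it to the soma is intended for calcium imaging of dense neural populations. The depositor sequence and the sequence labelled a partial NGS result are nearly the same length and share essentially the same annotated layout.
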