Features (pLannotate 1.2.2; 18 found; start..end, strand, type, name):
     69..96      +  repeat_region  AAV2 ITR (fragment): inverted terminal repeat of adeno-associated virus serotype 2 inverted
    125..152     +  repeat_region  AAV2 ITR (fragment): inverted terminal repeat of adeno-associated virus serotype 2 inverted
    243..291     +  polyA_signal   poly(A) signal: synthetic polyadenylation signal
    305..396     +  misc_feature   pause site: RNA polymerase II transcriptional pause signal from the human α2 globin gene
    432..879     +  promoter       hSyn promoter: human synapsin I promoter; confers neuron-specific expression (Kügler et al., 2003)
    894..2243    +  CDS            GCaMP6f: improved fluorescent protein-based calcium sensor (Chen et al., 2013)
   2598..2622    +  misc_feature   MCS (fragment): pBluescript multiple cloning site
   2622..3210    +  misc_feature   WPRE: woodchuck hepatitis virus posttranscriptional regulatory element
   3249..3456    +  polyA_signal   bGH poly(A) signal: bovine growth hormone polyadenylation signal
   3465..3594    +  repeat_region  AAV2 ITR (fragment): inverted terminal repeat of adeno-associated virus serotype 2 inverted
   3605..3626    -  promoter       chicken β-actin promoter (fragment): contains a 21-bp deletion relative to the standard chicken β-actin promoter
   3633..3699    +  CDS            lacZα (fragment): LacZα fragment of β-galactosidase; lacZ fragment
   3703..4131    +  rep_origin     f1 ori (sequence partly withheld): f1 bacteriophage origin of replication; arrow indicates direction of (+) strand synthesis
   4159..4258    -  misc_feature   bom (fragment): basis of mobility region from pBR322
   4360..4395    -  CDS            rop (fragment): Rop protein, which maintains plasmids at low copy number; rop
   4490..4594    +  promoter       AmpR promoter: bla
   4595..5455    +  CDS            AmpR: β-lactamase; bla; confers resistance to ampicillin, carbenicillin, and related antibiotics
   5626..6214    +  rep_origin     ori: high-copy-number ColE1/pMB1/pBR322/pUC origin of replication
>Addgene plasmid #158759 | pAAV-Syn-SomaGCaMP7 | depositor full sequence | sequence record 306417 | pAAV-Syn-SomaGCaMP7 sequence 6218 bps
CCAGCAACGCGGCCTTTTTACGGTTCCTGGCCTTTTGCTGGCCTTTTGCTCACATGTCCTGCAGGCAGCT
GCGCGCTCGCTCGCTCACTGAGGCCGCCCGGGCGTCGGGCGACCTTTGGTCGCCCGGCCTCAGTGAGCGA
GCGAGCGCGCAGAGAGGGAGTGGCCAACTCCATCACTAGGGGTTCCTGCGGCCGCACGCGTTCTAGAAAT
ATTAAGGTACGGGAGGTACTTGGAGCGGCCGCAATAAAATATCTTTATTTTCATTACATCTGTGTGTTGG
TTTTTTGTGTGAATCGATAGTACTAACATACGCTCTCCATCAAAACAAAACGAAACAAAACAAACTAGCA
AAATAGGCTGTCCCCAGTGCAAGTGCAGGTGCCAGAACATTTCTCTATTCTAGACTCGAGCTGCAGAGGG
CCCTGCGTATGAGTGCAAGTGGGTTTTAGGACCAGGATGAGGCGGGGTGGGGGTGCCTACCTGACGACCG
ACCCCGACCCACTGGACAAGCACCCAACCCCCATTCCCCAAATTGCGCATCCCCTATCAGAGAGGGGGAG
GGGAAACAGGATGCGGCGAGGCGCGTGCGCACTGCCAGCTTCAGCACCGCGGACAGTGCCTTCGCCCCCG
CCTGGCGGCGCGCGCCACCGCCGCCTCAGCACTGAAGGCGCGCTGACGTCACTCGCCGGTCCCCCGCAAA
CTCCCCTTCCCGGCCACCTTGGTCGCGTCCGCGCCGCCGCCGGCCCAGCCGGACCGCACCACGCGAGGCG
CGAGATAGGGGGGCACGGGCGCGACCATCTGCGCTGCGGCGCCGGCGACTCAGCGCTGCCTCAGTCTGCG
GTGGGCAGCGGAGGAGTCGTGTCGTGCCTGAGAGCGCAGTCGGATCCGCCACCATGGGTTCTCATCATCA
TCATCATCATGGTATGGCTTCCATGACTGGTGGACAGCAAATGGGTCGGGATCTGTACGACGATGACGAT
AAGGATCTCGCCACCATGGTCGACTCATCACGTCGTAAGTGGAATAAGACAGGTCACGCAGTCAGAGCTA
TAGGTCGGCTGAGTTCACTGGAGAACGTCTATATCAAGGCCGACAAGCAGAAGAACGGCATCAAGGCGAA
CTTCAAGATCCGCCACAACATCGAGGACGGCGGCGTGCAGCTCGCCTACCACTACCAGCAGAACACCCCC
ATCGGCGACGGCCCCGTGCTGCTGCCCGACAACCACTACCTGAGCGTGCAGTCCAAACTTTCGAAAGACC
CCAACGAGAAGCGCGATCACATGGTCCTGCTGGAGTTCGTGACCGCCGCCGGGATCACTCTCGGCATGGA
CGAGCTGTACAAGGGCGGAACCGGAGGGAGCATGGTGAGCAAGGGCGAGGAGCTGTTCACCGGGGTGGTG
CCCATCCTGGTCGAGCTGGACGGCGACGTAAACGGCCACAAGTTCAGCGTGTCCGGCGAGGGTGAGGGCG
ATGCCACCTACGGCAAGCTGACCCTGAAGTTCATCTGCACCACCGGCAAGCTGCCCGTGCCCTGGCCCAC
CCTCGTGACCACCCTGACCTACGGCGTGCAGTGCTTCAGCCGCTACCCCGACCACATGAAGCAGCACGAC
TTCTTCAAGTCCGCCATGCCCGAAGGCTACATCCAGGAGCGCACCATCTTCTTCAAGGACGACGGCAACT
ACAAGACCCGCGCCGAGGTGAAGTTCGAGGGCGACACCCTGGTGAACCGCATCGAGCTGAAGGGCATCGA
CTTCAAGGAGGACGGCAACATCCTGGGGCACAAGCTGGAGTACAACCTGCCGGACCAACTGACTGAAGAG
CAGATCGCAGAATTTAAAGAGCTGTTCTCCCTATTTGACAAGGACGGGGATGGGACAATAACAACCAAGG
AGCTGGGGACGGTGATGCGGTCTCTGGGGCAGAACCCCACAGAAGCAGAGCTGCAGGACATGATCAATGA
AGTAGATGCCGACGGTGACGGCACAATCGACTTCCCTGAGTTCCTGACAATGATGGCAAGAAAAATGAAA
TACACAGACAGTGAAGAAGAAATTAGAGAAGCGTTCCGTGTGTTTGATAAGGATGGCAATGGCTACATCA
GTGCAGCAGAGCTTCGCCACGTGATGACAAACCTTGGAGAGAAGTTAACAGATGAAGAGGTTGATGAAAT
GATCAGGGAAGCAGACATCGATGGGGATGGTCAGGTAAACTACGAAGAGTTTGTACAAATGATGACAGCG
AAGGAGCTCGGGGGCAGCGGTGGGTCTGGAGGGACTGGGGGTAGCGGTGGTAGCGGTGGGACAGGGGGAA
GCGGCGGTAGCGGTGGGACACTGGAAATCGAGGCCGCTTTCCTGGAGCAGGAGAACACCGCCCTGGAGAC
AGAGGTGGCTGAGCTGGAGCAGGAGGTGCAGCGGCTGGAGAACATCGTGTCTCAGTACGAGACCAGATAC
GGACCACTGGGATCCCTGGAGATCCGGGCCGCTTTTCTGAGGAGACGGAACACCGCCCTGAGGACAAGGG
TGGCTGAGCTGAGGCAGAGAGTGCAGCGGCTGCGCAACATCGTGAGCCAGTACGAGACACGCTACGGACC
TCTGTAAGAATTCGATATCAAGCTTATCGATAATCAACCTCTGGATTACAAAATTTGTGAAAGATTGACT
GGTATTCTTAACTATGTTGCTCCTTTTACGCTATGTGGATACGCTGCTTTAATGCCTTTGTATCATGCTA
TTGCTTCCCGTATGGCTTTCATTTTCTCCTCCTTGTATAAATCCTGGTTGCTGTCTCTTTATGAGGAGTT
GTGGCCCGTTGTCAGGCAACGTGGCGTGGTGTGCACTGTGTTTGCTGACGCAACCCCCACTGGTTGGGGC
ATTGCCACCACCTGTCAGCTCCTTTCCGGGACTTTCGCTTTCCCCCTCCCTATTGCCACGGCGGAACTCA
TCGCCGCCTGCCTTGCCCGCTGCTGGACAGGGGCTCGGCTGTTGGGCACTGACAATTCCGTGGTGTTGTC
GGGGAAATCATCGTCCTTTCCTTGGCTGCTCGCCTGTGTTGCCACCTGGATTCTGCGCGGGACGCCCTTC
TGCTACGTCCCTTCGGCCCTCAATCCAGCGGACCTTCCTTCCCGCGGCCTGCTGCCGGCTCTGCGGCCTC
TTCCGCGTCTTCGCCTTCGCCCTCAGACGAGTCGGATCTCCCTTTGGGCCGCCTCCCCGCATCGATACCG
TCGACTAGAGCTCGCTGATCAGCCTCGACTGTGCCTTCTAGTTGCCAGCCATCTGTTGTTTGCCCCTCCC
CCGTGCCTTCCTTGACCCTGGAAGGTGCCACTCCCACTGTCCTTTCCTAATAAAATGAGGAAATTGCATC
GCATTGTCTGAGTAGGTGTCATTCTATTCTGGGGGGTGGGGTGGGGCAGGACAGCAAGGGGGAGGATTGG
GAAGACAATAGCAGGCATGCTGGGGAGAGATCTGAGGAACCCCTAGTGATGGAGTTGGCCACTCCCTCTC
TGCGCGCTCGCTCGCTCACTGAGGCCGGGCGACCAAAGGTCGCCCGACGCCCGGGCTTTGCCCGGGCGGC
CTCAGTGAGCGAGCGAGCGCGCAGAGAGGGAGTGGCCCCCCCCCCCCCCCCCCCCCTGCAGCCTGGCGTA
ATAGCGAAGAGGCCCGCACCGATCGCCCTTCCCAACAGTTGCGCAGCCTGAATGGCGAATGG
[124 nt withheld, positions 3703-3826]
C
[91 nt withheld, positions 3828-3918]
A
[49 nt withheld, positions 3920-3968]
CCTTTGACGTTGGAGTCCACGTTCTTT
[37 nt withheld, positions 3996-4032]
ACCCTATCTCGGTCTATTCTTTTGATTTATAAGGGATTTTGCCGATTTCGGCCTATTGGTTAAAAAATGA
GCTGATTTAACAAAAATTTAACGCGAATTTTAACAAAATATTAACGCTTACAATTTCCTGATGCGGTATT
TTCTCCTTACGCATCTGTGCGGTATTTCACACCGCATATGGTGCACTCTCAGTACAATCTGCTCTGATGC
CGCATAGTTAAGCCAGCCCCGACACCCGCCAACACCCGCTGACGCGCCCTGACGGGCTTGTCTGCTCCCG
GCATCCGCTTACAGACAAGCTGTGACCGTCTCCGGGAGCTGCATGTGTCAGAGGTTTTCACCGTCATCAC
CGAAACGCGCGAGACGAAAGGGCCTCGTGATACGCCTATTTTTATAGGTTAATGTCATGATAATAATGGT
TTCTTAGACGTCAGGTGGCACTTTTCGGGGAAATGTGCGCGGAACCCCTATTTGTTTATTTTTCTAAATA
CATTCAAATATGTATCCGCTCATGAGACAATAACCCTGATAAATGCTTCAATAATATTGAAAAAGGAAGA
GTATGAGTATTCAACATTTCCGTGTCGCCCTTATTCCCTTTTTTGCGGCATTTTGCCTTCCTGTTTTTGC
TCACCCAGAAACGCTGGTGAAAGTAAAAGATGCTGAAGATCAGTTGGGTGCACGAGTGGGTTACATCGAA
CTGGATCTCAACAGCGGTAAGATCCTTGAGAGTTTTCGCCCCGAAGAACGTTTTCCAATGATGAGCACTT
TTAAAGTTCTGCTATGTGGCGCGGTATTATCCCGTATTGACGCCGGGCAAGAGCAACTCGGTCGCCGCAT
ACACTATTCTCAGAATGACTTGGTTGAGTACTCACCAGTCACAGAAAAGCATCTTACGGATGGCATGACA
GTAAGAGAATTATGCAGTGCTGCCATAACCATGAGTGATAACACTGCGGCCAACTTACTTCTGACAACGA
TCGGAGGACCGAAGGAGCTAACCGCTTTTTTGCACAACATGGGGGATCATGTAACTCGCCTTGATCGTTG
GGAACCGGAGCTGAATGAAGCCATACCAAACGACGAGCGTGACACCACGATGCCTGTAGCAATGGCAACA
ACGTTGCGCAAACTATTAACTGGCGAACTACTTACTCTAGCTTCCCGGCAACAATTAATAGACTGGATGG
AGGCGGATAAAGTTGCAGGACCACTTCTGCGCTCGGCCCTTCCGGCTGGCTGGTTTATTGCTGATAAATC
TGGAGCCGGTGAGCGTGGGTCTCGCGGTATCATTGCAGCACTGGGGCCAGATGGTAAGCCCTCCCGTATC
GTAGTTATCTACACGACGGGGAGTCAGGCAACTATGGATGAACGAAATAGACAGATCGCTGAGATAGGTG
CCTCACTGATTAAGCATTGGTAACTGTCAGACCAAGTTTACTCATATATACTTTAGATTGATTTAAAACT
TCATTTTTAATTTAAAAGGATCTAGGTGAAGATCCTTTTTGATAATCTCATGACCAAAATCCCTTAACGT
GAGTTTTCGTTCCACTGAGCGTCAGACCCCGTAGAAAAGATCAAAGGATCTTCTTGAGATCCTTTTTTTC
TGCGCGTAATCTGCTGCTTGCAAACAAAAAAACCACCGCTACCAGCGGTGGTTTGTTTGCCGGATCAAGA
GCTACCAACTCTTTTTCCGAAGGTAACTGGCTTCAGCAGAGCGCAGATACCAAATACTGTTCTTCTAGTG
TAGCCGTAGTTAGGCCACCACTTCAAGAACTCTGTAGCACCGCCTACATACCTCGCTCTGCTAATCCTGT
TACCAGTGGCTGCTGCCAGTGGCGATAAGTCGTGTCTTACCGGGTTGGACTCAAGACGATAGTTACCGGA
TAAGGCGCAGCGGTCGGGCTGAACGGGGGGTTCGTGCACACAGCCCAGCTTGGAGCGAACGACCTACACC
GAACTGAGATACCTACAGCGTGAGCTATGAGAAAGCGCCACGCTTCCCGAAGGGAGAAAGGCGGACAGGT
ATCCGGTAAGCGGCAGGGTCGGAACAGGAGAGCGCACGAGGGAGCTTCCAGGGGGAAACGCCTGGTATCT
TTATAGTCCTGTCGGGTTTCGCCACCTCTGACTTGAGCGTCGATTTTTGTGATGCTCGTCAGGGGGGCGG
AGCCTATGGAAAAACG
