Features (pLannotate 1.2.2; 17 found; start..end, strand, type, name):
     12..39      +  repeat_region  AAV2 ITR (fragment): inverted terminal repeat of adeno-associated virus serotype 2 inverted
     68..95      +  repeat_region  AAV2 ITR (fragment): inverted terminal repeat of adeno-associated virus serotype 2 inverted
    186..234     +  polyA_signal   poly(A) signal: synthetic polyadenylation signal
    248..339     +  misc_feature   pause site: RNA polymerase II transcriptional pause signal from the human α2 globin gene
    375..822     +  promoter       hSyn promoter: human synapsin I promoter; confers neuron-specific expression (Kügler et al., 2003)
    837..2186    +  CDS            GCaMP6f: improved fluorescent protein-based calcium sensor (Chen et al., 2013)
   2541..2565    +  misc_feature   MCS (fragment): pBluescript multiple cloning site
   2565..3153    +  misc_feature   WPRE: woodchuck hepatitis virus posttranscriptional regulatory element
   3192..3399    +  polyA_signal   bGH poly(A) signal: bovine growth hormone polyadenylation signal
   3408..3537    +  repeat_region  AAV2 ITR (fragment): inverted terminal repeat of adeno-associated virus serotype 2 inverted
   3558..3624    +  CDS            lacZα (fragment): LacZα fragment of β-galactosidase; lacZ fragment
   3628..4056    +  rep_origin     f1 ori (sequence partly withheld): f1 bacteriophage origin of replication; arrow indicates direction of (+) strand synthesis
   4084..4183    -  misc_feature   bom (fragment): basis of mobility region from pBR322
   4285..4320    -  CDS            rop (fragment): Rop protein, which maintains plasmids at low copy number; rop
   4415..4519    +  promoter       AmpR promoter: bla
   4520..5380    +  CDS            AmpR: β-lactamase; bla; confers resistance to ampicillin, carbenicillin, and related antibiotics
   5551..6139    +  rep_origin     ori: high-copy-number ColE1/pMB1/pBR322/pUC origin of replication
>Addgene plasmid #158759 | pAAV-Syn-SomaGCaMP7 | addgene full sequence | sequence record 310665 | Addgene Partial NGS Result
CCTGCAGGCAGCTGCGCGCTCGCTCGCTCACTGAGGCCGCCCGGGCGTCGGGCGACCTTTGGTCGCCCGG
CCTCAGTGAGCGAGCGAGCGCGCAGAGAGGGAGTGGCCAACTCCATCACTAGGGGTTCCTGCGGCCGCAC
GCGTTCTAGAAATATTAAGGTACGGGAGGTACTTGGAGCGGCCGCAATAAAATATCTTTATTTTCATTAC
ATCTGTGTGTTGGTTTTTTGTGTGAATCGATAGTACTAACATACGCTCTCCATCAAAACAAAACGAAACA
AAACAAACTAGCAAAATAGGCTGTCCCCAGTGCAAGTGCAGGTGCCAGAACATTTCTCTATTCTAGACTC
GAGCTGCAGAGGGCCCTGCGTATGAGTGCAAGTGGGTTTTAGGACCAGGATGAGGCGGGGTGGGGGTGCC
TACCTGACGACCGACCCCGACCCACTGGACAAGCACCCAACCCCCATTCCCCAAATTGCGCATCCCCTAT
CAGAGAGGGGGAGGGGAAACAGGATGCGGCGAGGCGCGTGCGCACTGCCAGCTTCAGCACCGCGGACAGT
GCCTTCGCCCCCGCCTGGCGGCGCGCGCCACCGCCGCCTCAGCACTGAAGGCGCGCTGACGTCACTCGCC
GGTCCCCCGCAAACTCCCCTTCCCGGCCACCTTGGTCGCGTCCGCGCCGCCGCCGGCCCAGCCGGACCGC
ACCACGCGAGGCGCGAGATAGGGGGGCACGGGCGCGACCATCTGCGCTGCGGCGCCGGCGACTCAGCGCT
GCCTCAGTCTGCGGTGGGCAGCGGAGGAGTCGTGTCGTGCCTGAGAGCGCAGTCGGATCCGCCACCATGG
GTTCTCATCATCATCATCATCATGGTATGGCTTCCATGACTGGTGGACAGCAAATGGGTCGGGATCTGTA
CGACGATGACGATAAGGATCTCGCCACCATGGTCGACTCATCACGTCGTAAGTGGAATAAGACAGGTCAC
GCAGTCAGAGCTATAGGTCGGCTGAGTTCACTGGAGAACGTCTATATCAAGGCCGACAAGCAGAAGAACG
GCATCAAGGCGAACTTCAAGATCCGCCACAACATCGAGGACGGCGGCGTGCAGCTCGCCTACCACTACCA
GCAGAACACCCCCATCGGCGACGGCCCCGTGCTGCTGCCCGACAACCACTACCTGAGCGTGCAGTCCAAA
CTTTCGAAAGACCCCAACGAGAAGCGCGATCACATGGTCCTGCTGGAGTTCGTGACCGCCGCCGGGATCA
CTCTCGGCATGGACGAGCTGTACAAGGGCGGAACCGGAGGGAGCATGGTGAGCAAGGGCGAGGAGCTGTT
CACCGGGGTGGTGCCCATCCTGGTCGAGCTGGACGGCGACGTAAACGGCCACAAGTTCAGCGTGTCCGGC
GAGGGTGAGGGCGATGCCACCTACGGCAAGCTGACCCTGAAGTTCATCTGCACCACCGGCAAGCTGCCCG
TGCCCTGGCCCACCCTCGTGACCACCCTGACCTACGGCGTGCAGTGCTTCAGCCGCTACCCCGACCACAT
GAAGCAGCACGACTTCTTCAAGTCCGCCATGCCCGAAGGCTACATCCAGGAGCGCACCATCTTCTTCAAG
GACGACGGCAACTACAAGACCCGCGCCGAGGTGAAGTTCGAGGGCGACACCCTGGTGAACCGCATCGAGC
TGAAGGGCATCGACTTCAAGGAGGACGGCAACATCCTGGGGCACAAGCTGGAGTACAACCTGCCGGACCA
ACTGACTGAAGAGCAGATCGCAGAATTTAAAGAGCTGTTCTCCCTATTTGACAAGGACGGGGATGGGACA
ATAACAACCAAGGAGCTGGGGACGGTGATGCGGTCTCTGGGGCAGAACCCCACAGAAGCAGAGCTGCAGG
ACATGATCAATGAAGTAGATGCCGACGGTGACGGCACAATCGACTTCCCTGAGTTCCTGACAATGATGGC
AAGAAAAATGAAATACACAGACAGTGAAGAAGAAATTAGAGAAGCGTTCCGTGTGTTTGATAAGGATGGC
AATGGCTACATCAGTGCAGCAGAGCTTCGCCACGTGATGACAAACCTTGGAGAGAAGTTAACAGATGAAG
AGGTTGATGAAATGATCAGGGAAGCAGACATCGATGGGGATGGTCAGGTAAACTACGAAGAGTTTGTACA
AATGATGACAGCGAAGGAGCTCGGGGGCAGCGGTGGGTCTGGAGGGACTGGGGGTAGCGGTGGTAGCGGT
GGGACAGGGGGAAGCGGCGGTAGCGGTGGGACACTGGAAATCGAGGCCGCTTTCCTGGAGCAGGAGAACA
CCGCCCTGGAGACAGAGGTGGCTGAGCTGGAGCAGGAGGTGCAGCGGCTGGAGAACATCGTGTCTCAGTA
CGAGACCAGATACGGACCACTGGGATCCCTGGAGATCCGGGCCGCTTTTCTGAGGAGACGGAACACCGCC
CTGAGGACAAGGGTGGCTGAGCTGAGGCAGAGAGTGCAGCGGCTGCGCAACATCGTGAGCCAGTACGAGA
CACGCTACGGACCTCTGTAAGAATTCGATATCAAGCTTATCGATAATCAACCTCTGGATTACAAAATTTG
TGAAAGATTGACTGGTATTCTTAACTATGTTGCTCCTTTTACGCTATGTGGATACGCTGCTTTAATGCCT
TTGTATCATGCTATTGCTTCCCGTATGGCTTTCATTTTCTCCTCCTTGTATAAATCCTGGTTGCTGTCTC
TTTATGAGGAGTTGTGGCCCGTTGTCAGGCAACGTGGCGTGGTGTGCACTGTGTTTGCTGACGCAACCCC
CACTGGTTGGGGCATTGCCACCACCTGTCAGCTCCTTTCCGGGACTTTCGCTTTCCCCCTCCCTATTGCC
ACGGCGGAACTCATCGCCGCCTGCCTTGCCCGCTGCTGGACAGGGGCTCGGCTGTTGGGCACTGACAATT
CCGTGGTGTTGTCGGGGAAATCATCGTCCTTTCCTTGGCTGCTCGCCTGTGTTGCCACCTGGATTCTGCG
CGGGACGCCCTTCTGCTACGTCCCTTCGGCCCTCAATCCAGCGGACCTTCCTTCCCGCGGCCTGCTGCCG
GCTCTGCGGCCTCTTCCGCGTCTTCGCCTTCGCCCTCAGACGAGTCGGATCTCCCTTTGGGCCGCCTCCC
CGCATCGATACCGTCGACTAGAGCTCGCTGATCAGCCTCGACTGTGCCTTCTAGTTGCCAGCCATCTGTT
GTTTGCCCCTCCCCCGTGCCTTCCTTGACCCTGGAAGGTGCCACTCCCACTGTCCTTTCCTAATAAAATG
AGGAAATTGCATCGCATTGTCTGAGTAGGTGTCATTCTATTCTGGGGGGTGGGGTGGGGCAGGACAGCAA
GGGGGAGGATTGGGAAGACAATAGCAGGCATGCTGGGGAGAGATCTGAGGAACCCCTAGTGATGGAGTTG
GCCACTCCCTCTCTGCGCGCTCGCTCGCTCACTGAGGCCGGGCGACCAAAGGTCGCCCGACGCCCGGGCT
TTGCCCGGGCGGCCTCAGTGAGCGAGCGAGCGCGCAGAGAGGGAGCCCCCCTGCAGCCTGGCGTAATAGC
GAAGAGGCCCGCACCGATCGCCCTTCCCAACAGTTGCGCAGCCTGAATGGCGAATGG
[124 nt withheld, positions 3628-3751]
C
[91 nt withheld, positions 3753-3843]
A
[49 nt withheld, positions 3845-3893]
CCTTTGACGTTGGAGTCCACGTTCTTT
[37 nt withheld, positions 3921-3957]
ACCCTATCTCGGTCTATTCTTTTGATTTATAAGGGATTTTGCCGATTTCGGCCTATTGGTTAAAAAATGA
GCTGATTTAACAAAAATTTAACGCGAATTTTAACAAAATATTAACGCTTACAATTTCCTGATGCGGTATT
TTCTCCTTACGCATCTGTGCGGTATTTCACACCGCATATGGTGCACTCTCAGTACAATCTGCTCTGATGC
CGCATAGTTAAGCCAGCCCCGACACCCGCCAACACCCGCTGACGCGCCCTGACGGGCTTGTCTGCTCCCG
GCATCCGCTTACAGACAAGCTGTGACCGTCTCCGGGAGCTGCATGTGTCAGAGGTTTTCACCGTCATCAC
CGAAACGCGCGAGACGAAAGGGCCTCGTGATACGCCTATTTTTATAGGTTAATGTCATGATAATAATGGT
TTCTTAGACGTCAGGTGGCACTTTTCGGGGAAATGTGCGCGGAACCCCTATTTGTTTATTTTTCTAAATA
CATTCAAATATGTATCCGCTCATGAGACAATAACCCTGATAAATGCTTCAATAATATTGAAAAAGGAAGA
GTATGAGTATTCAACATTTCCGTGTCGCCCTTATTCCCTTTTTTGCGGCATTTTGCCTTCCTGTTTTTGC
TCACCCAGAAACGCTGGTGAAAGTAAAAGATGCTGAAGATCAGTTGGGTGCACGAGTGGGTTACATCGAA
CTGGATCTCAACAGCGGTAAGATCCTTGAGAGTTTTCGCCCCGAAGAACGTTTTCCAATGATGAGCACTT
TTAAAGTTCTGCTATGTGGCGCGGTATTATCCCGTATTGACGCCGGGCAAGAGCAACTCGGTCGCCGCAT
ACACTATTCTCAGAATGACTTGGTTGAGTACTCACCAGTCACAGAAAAGCATCTTACGGATGGCATGACA
GTAAGAGAATTATGCAGTGCTGCCATAACCATGAGTGATAACACTGCGGCCAACTTACTTCTGACAACGA
TCGGAGGACCGAAGGAGCTAACCGCTTTTTTGCACAACATGGGGGATCATGTAACTCGCCTTGATCGTTG
GGAACCGGAGCTGAATGAAGCCATACCAAACGACGAGCGTGACACCACGATGCCTGTAGCAATGGCAACA
ACGTTGCGCAAACTATTAACTGGCGAACTACTTACTCTAGCTTCCCGGCAACAATTAATAGACTGGATGG
AGGCGGATAAAGTTGCAGGACCACTTCTGCGCTCGGCCCTTCCGGCTGGCTGGTTTATTGCTGATAAATC
TGGAGCCGGTGAGCGTGGGTCTCGCGGTATCATTGCAGCACTGGGGCCAGATGGTAAGCCCTCCCGTATC
GTAGTTATCTACACGACGGGGAGTCAGGCAACTATGGATGAACGAAATAGACAGATCGCTGAGATAGGTG
CCTCACTGATTAAGCATTGGTAACTGTCAGACCAAGTTTACTCATATATACTTTAGATTGATTTAAAACT
TCATTTTTAATTTAAAAGGATCTAGGTGAAGATCCTTTTTGATAATCTCATGACCAAAATCCCTTAACGT
GAGTTTTCGTTCCACTGAGCGTCAGACCCCGTAGAAAAGATCAAAGGATCTTCTTGAGATCCTTTTTTTC
TGCGCGTAATCTGCTGCTTGCAAACAAAAAAACCACCGCTACCAGCGGTGGTTTGTTTGCCGGATCAAGA
GCTACCAACTCTTTTTCCGAAGGTAACTGGCTTCAGCAGAGCGCAGATACCAAATACTGTTCTTCTAGTG
TAGCCGTAGTTAGGCCACCACTTCAAGAACTCTGTAGCACCGCCTACATACCTCGCTCTGCTAATCCTGT
TACCAGTGGCTGCTGCCAGTGGCGATAAGTCGTGTCTTACCGGGTTGGACTCAAGACGATAGTTACCGGA
TAAGGCGCAGCGGTCGGGCTGAACGGGGGGTTCGTGCACACAGCCCAGCTTGGAGCGAACGACCTACACC
GAACTGAGATACCTACAGCGTGAGCTATGAGAAAGCGCCACGCTTCCCGAAGGGAGAAAGGCGGACAGGT
ATCCGGTAAGCGGCAGGGTCGGAACAGGAGAGCGCACGAGGGAGCTTCCAGGGGGAAACGCCTGGTATCT
TTATAGTCCTGTCGGGTTTCGCCACCTCTGACTTGAGCGTCGATTTTTGTGATGCTCGTCAGGGGGGCGG
AGCCTATGGAAAAACGCCAGCAACGCGGCCTTTTTACGGTTCCTGGCCTTTTGCTGGCCTTTTGCTCACA
TGT
