>Addgene plasmid #158759 | pAAV-Syn-SomaGCaMP7 | depositor partial sequence | sequence record 306408 | Sequence of insert
ATGGGTTCTCATCATCATCATCATCATGGTATGGCTTCCATGACTGGTGGACAGCAAATGGGTCGGGATC
TGTACGACGATGACGATAAGGATCTCGCCACCATGGTCGACTCATCACGTCGTAAGTGGAATAAGACAGG
TCACGCAGTCAGAGCTATAGGTCGGCTGAGTTCACTGGAGAACGTCTATATCAAGGCCGACAAGCAGAAG
AACGGCATCAAGGCGAACTTCAAGATCCGCCACAACATCGAGGACGGCGGCGTGCAGCTCGCCTACCACT
ACCAGCAGAACACCCCCATCGGCGACGGCCCCGTGCTGCTGCCCGACAACCACTACCTGAGCGTGCAGTC
CAAACTTTCGAAAGACCCCAACGAGAAGCGCGATCACATGGTCCTGCTGGAGTTCGTGACCGCCGCCGGG
ATCACTCTCGGCATGGACGAGCTGTACAAGGGCGGAACCGGAGGGAGCATGGTGAGCAAGGGCGAGGAGC
TGTTCACCGGGGTGGTGCCCATCCTGGTCGAGCTGGACGGCGACGTAAACGGCCACAAGTTCAGCGTGTC
CGGCGAGGGTGAGGGCGATGCCACCTACGGCAAGCTGACCCTGAAGTTCATCTGCACCACCGGCAAGCTG
CCCGTGCCCTGGCCCACCCTCGTGACCACCCTGACCTACGGCGTGCAGTGCTTCAGCCGCTACCCCGACC
ACATGAAGCAGCACGACTTCTTCAAGTCCGCCATGCCCGAAGGCTACATCCAGGAGCGCACCATCTTCTT
CAAGGACGACGGCAACTACAAGACCCGCGCCGAGGTGAAGTTCGAGGGCGACACCCTGGTGAACCGCATC
GAGCTGAAGGGCATCGACTTCAAGGAGGACGGCAACATCCTGGGGCACAAGCTGGAGTACAACCTGCCGG
ACCAACTGACTGAAGAGCAGATCGCAGAATTTAAAGAGCTGTTCTCCCTATTTGACAAGGACGGGGATGG
GACAATAACAACCAAGGAGCTGGGGACGGTGATGCGGTCTCTGGGGCAGAACCCCACAGAAGCAGAGCTG
CAGGACATGATCAATGAAGTAGATGCCGACGGTGACGGCACAATCGACTTCCCTGAGTTCCTGACAATGA
TGGCAAGAAAAATGAAATACACAGACAGTGAAGAAGAAATTAGAGAAGCGTTCCGTGTGTTTGATAAGGA
TGGCAATGGCTACATCAGTGCAGCAGAGCTTCGCCACGTGATGACAAACCTTGGAGAGAAGTTAACAGAT
GAAGAGGTTGATGAAATGATCAGGGAAGCAGACATCGATGGGGATGGTCAGGTAAACTACGAAGAGTTTG
TACAAATGATGACAGCGAAGGAGCTCGGGGGCAGCGGTGGGTCTGGAGGGACTGGGGGTAGCGGTGGTAG
CGGTGGGACAGGGGGAAGCGGCGGTAGCGGTGGGACACTGGAAATCGAGGCCGCTTTCCTGGAGCAGGAG
AACACCGCCCTGGAGACAGAGGTGGCTGAGCTGGAGCAGGAGGTGCAGCGGCTGGAGAACATCGTGTCTC
AGTACGAGACCAGATACGGACCACTGGGATCCCTGGAGATCCGGGCCGCTTTTCTGAGGAGACGGAACAC
CGCCCTGAGGACAAGGGTGGCTGAGCTGAGGCAGAGAGTGCAGCGGCTGCGCAACATCGTGAGCCAGTAC
GAGACACGCTACGGACCTCTGTAAGAATTC
